>Addgene plasmid #46424 | pGEX Emt-SH2 | depositor full sequence | sequence record 65569 | Full Sequence
ACGTTATCGACTGCACGGTGCACCAATGCTTCTGGCGTCAGGCAGCCATCGGAAGCTGTGGTATGGCTGT
GCAGGTCGTAAATCACTGCATAATTCGTGTCGCTCAAGGCGCACTCCCGTTCTGGATAATGTTTTTTGCG
CCGACATCATAACGGTTCTGGCAAATATTCTGAAATGAGCTGTTGACAATTAATCATCGGCTCGTATAAT
GTGTGGAATTGTGAGCGGATAACAATTTCACACAGGAAACAGTATTCATGTCCCCTATACTAGGTTATTG
GAAAATTAAGGGCCTTGTGCAACCCACTCGACTTCTTTTGGAATATCTTGAAGAAAAATATGAAGAGCAT
TTGTATGAGCGCGATGAAGGTGATAAATGGCGAAACAAAAAGTTTGAATTGGGTTTGGAGTTTCCCAATC
TTCCTTATTATATTGATGGTGATGTTAAATTAACACAGTCTATGGCCATCATACGTTATATAGCTGACAA
GCACAACATGTTGGGTGGTTGTCCAAAAGAGCGTGCAGAGATTTCAATGCTTGAAGGAGCGGTTTTGGAT
ATTAGATACGGTGTTTCGAGAATTGCATATAGTAAAGACTTTGAAACTCTCAAAGTTGATTTTCTTAGCA
AGCTACCTGAAATGCTGAAAATGTTCGAAGATCGTTTATGTCATAAAACATATTTAAATGGTGATCATGT
AACCCATCCTGACTTCATGTTGTATGACGCTCTTGATGTTGTTTTATACATGGACCCAATGTGCCTGGAT
GCGTTCCCAAAATTAGTTTGTTTTAAAAAACGTATTGAAGCTATCCCACAAATTGATAAGTACTTGAAAT
CCAGCAAGTATATAGCATGGCCTTTGCAGGGCTGGCAAGCCACGTTTGGTGGTGGCGACCATCCTCCAAA
ATCGGATCTGGAAGTTCTGTTCCAGGGGCCCCTGGGATCCAGCAGTTATGTGGTGGAAAAATCTCCAAAT
AATCTGGAAACCTATGAGTGGTACAATAAGAGTATCAGCCGAGACAAAGCTGAAAAACTTCTTTTGGACA
CAGGCAAAGAAGGAGCCTTCATGGTAAGGGATTCCAGGACTGCAGGAACATACACCGTGTCTGTTTTCAC
CAAGGCTGTTGTAAGTGAGAACAATCCCTGTATAAAGCATTATCACATCAAGGAAACAAATGACAATCCT
AAGCGATACTATGTGGCTGAAAAGTATGTGTTCGATTCCATCCCTCTTCTCATCAACTATCACCAACATA
ATGGAGGAGGCCTGGTGACTCGACTCCGGTATCCAGTTTGTTTTGGGAGGCAGAAAGCCCCAGGAATTCT
ATGAGCGGCCGCATCGTGACTGACTGACGATCTGCCTCGCGCGTTTCGGTGATGACGGTGAAAACCTCTG
ACACATGCAGCTCCCGGAGACGGTCACAGCTTGTCTGTAAGCGGATGCCGGGAGCAGACAAGCCCGTCAG
GGCGCGTCAGCGGGTGTTGGCGGGTGTCGGGGCGCAGCCATGACCCAGTCACGTAGCGATAGCGGAGTGT
ATAATTCTTGAAGACGAAAGGGCCTCGTGATACGCCTATTTTTATAGGTTAATGTCATGATAATAATGGT
TTCTTAGACGTCAGGTGGCACTTTTCGGGGAAATGTGCGCGGAACCCCTATTTGTTTATTTTTCTAAATA
CATTCAAATATGTATCCGCTCATGAGACAATAACCCTGATAAATGCTTCAATAATATTGAAAAAGGAAGA
GTATGAGTATTCAACATTTCCGTGTCGCCCTTATTCCCTTTTTTGCGGCATTTTGCCTTCCTGTTTTTGC
TCACCCAGAAACGCTGGTGAAAGTAAAAGATGCTGAAGATCAGTTGGGTGCACGAGTGGGTTACATCGAA
CTGGATCTCAACAGCGGTAAGATCCTTGAGAGTTTTCGCCCCGAAGAACGTTTTCCAATGATGAGCACTT
TTAAAGTTCTGCTATGTGGCGCGGTATTATCCCGTGTTGACGCCGGGCAAGAGCAACTCGGTCGCCGCAT
ACACTATTCTCAGAATGACTTGGTTGAGTACTCACCAGTCACAGAAAAGCATCTTACGGATGGCATGACA
GTAAGAGAATTATGCAGTGCTGCCATAACCATGAGTGATAACACTGCGGCCAACTTACTTCTGACAACGA
TCGGAGGACCGAAGGAGCTAACCGCTTTTTTGCACAACATGGGGGATCATGTAACTCGCCTTGATCGTTG
GGAACCGGAGCTGAATGAAGCCATACCAAACGACGAGCGTGACACCACGATGCCTGCAGCAATGGCAACA
ACGTTGCGCAAACTATTAACTGGCGAACTACTTACTCTAGCTTCCCGGCAACAATTAATAGACTGGATGG
AGGCGGATAAAGTTGCAGGACCACTTCTGCGCTCGGCCCTTCCGGCTGGCTGGTTTATTGCTGATAAATC
TGGAGCCGGTGAGCGTGGGTCTCGCGGTATCATTGCAGCACTGGGGCCAGATGGTAAGCCCTCCCGTATC
GTAGTTATCTACACGACGGGGAGTCAGGCAACTATGGATGAACGAAATAGACAGATCGCTGAGATAGGTG
CCTCACTGATTAAGCATTGGTAACTGTCAGACCAAGTTTACTCATATATACTTTAGATTGATTTAAAACT
TCATTTTTAATTTAAAAGGATCTAGGTGAAGATCCTTTTTGATAATCTCATGACCAAAATCCCTTAACGT
GAGTTTTCGTTCCACTGAGCGTCAGACCCCGTAGAAAAGATCAAAGGATCTTCTTGAGATCCTTTTTTTC
TGCGCGTAATCTGCTGCTTGCAAACAAAAAAACCACCGCTACCAGCGGTGGTTTGTTTGCCGGATCAAGA
GCTACCAACTCTTTTTCCGAAGGTAACTGGCTTCAGCAGAGCGCAGATACCAAATACTGTCCTTCTAGTG
TAGCCGTAGTTAGGCCACCACTTCAAGAACTCTGTAGCACCGCCTACATACCTCGCTCTGCTAATCCTGT
TACCAGTGGCTGCTGCCAGTGGCGATAAGTCGTGTCTTACCGGGTTGGACTCAAGACGATAGTTACCGGA
TAAGGCGCAGCGGTCGGGCTGAACGGGGGGTTCGTGCACACAGCCCAGCTTGGAGCGAACGACCTACACC
GAACTGAGATACCTACAGCGTGAGCTATGAGAAAGCGCCACGCTTCCCGAAGGGAGAAAGGCGGACAGGT
ATCCGGTAAGCGGCAGGGTCGGAACAGGAGAGCGCACGAGGGAGCTTCCAGGGGGAAACGCCTGGTATCT
TTATAGTCCTGTCGGGTTTCGCCACCTCTGACTTGAGCGTCGATTTTTGTGATGCTCGTCAGGGGGGCGG
AGCCTATGGAAAAACGCCAGCAACGCGGCCTTTTTACGGTTCCTGGCCTTTTGCTGGCCTTTTGCTCACA
TGTTCTTTCCTGCGTTATCCCCTGATTCTGTGGATAACCGTATTACCGCCTTTGAGTGAGCTGATACCGC
TCGCCGCAGCCGAACGACCGAGCGCAGCGAGTCAGTGAGCGAGGAAGCGGAAGAGCGCCTGATGCGGTAT
TTTCTCCTTACGCATCTGTGCGGTATTTCACACCGCATAAATTCCGACACCATCGAATGGTGCAAAACCT
TTCGCGGTATGGCATGATAGCGCCCGGAAGAGAGTCAATTCAGGGTGGTGAATGTGAAACCAGTAACGTT
ATACGATGTCGCAGAGTATGCCGGTGTCTCTTATCAGACCGTTTCCCGCGTGGTGAACCAGGCCAGCCAC
GTTTCTGCGAAAACGCGGGAAAAAGTGGAAGCGGCGATGGCGGAGCTGAATTACATTCCCAACCGCGTGG
CACAACAACTGGCGGGCAAACAGTCGTTGCTGATTGGCGTTGCCACCTCCAGTCTGGCCCTGCACGCGCC
GTCGCAAATTGTCGCGGCGATTAAATCTCGCGCCGATCAACTGGGTGCCAGCGTGGTGGTGTCGATGGTA
GAACGAAGCGGCGTCGAAGCCTGTAAAGCGGCGGTGCACAATCTTCTCGCGCAACGCGTCAGTGGGCTGA
TCATTAACTATCCGCTGGATGACCAGGATGCCATTGCTGTGGAAGCTGCCTGCACTAATGTTCCGGCGTT
ATTTCTTGATGTCTCTGACCAGACACCCATCAACAGTATTATTTTCTCCCATGAAGACGGTACGCGACTG
GGCGTGGAGCATCTGGTCGCATTGGGTCACCAGCAAATCGCGCTGTTAGCGGGCCCATTAAGTTCTGTCT
CGGCGCGTCTGCGTCTGGCTGGCTGGCATAAATATCTCACTCGCAATCAAATTCAGCCGATAGCGGAACG
GGAAGGCGACTGGAGTGCCATGTCCGGTTTTCAACAAACCATGCAAATGCTGAATGAGGGCATCGTTCCC
ACTGCGATGCTGGTTGCCAACGATCAGATGGCGCTGGGCGCAATGCGCGCCATTACCGAGTCCGGGCTGC
GCGTTGGTGCGGATATCTCGGTAGTGGGATACGACGATACCGAAGACAGCTCATGTTATATCCCGCCGTC
AACCACCATCAAACAGGATTTTCGCCTGCTGGGGCAAACCAGCGTGGACCGCTTGCTGCAACTCTCTCAG
GGCCAGGCGGTGAAGGGCAATCAGCTGTTGCCCGTCTCACTGGTGAAAAGAAAAACCACCCTGGCGCCCA
ATACGCAAACCGCCTCTCCCCGCGCGTTGGCCGATTCATTAATGCAGCTGGCACGACAGGTTTCCCGACT
GGAAAGCGGGCAGTGAGCGCAACGCAATTAATGTGAGTTAGCTCACTCATTAGGCACCCCAGGCTTTACA
CTTTATGCTTCCGGCTCGTATGTTGTGTGGAATTGTGAGCGGATAACAATTTCACACAGGAAACAGCTAT
GACCATGATTACGGATTCACTGGCCGTCGTTTTACAACGTCGTGACTGGGAAAACCCTGGCGTTACCCAA
CTTAATCGCCTTGCAGCACATCCCCCTTTCGCCAGCTGGCGTAATAGCGAAGAGGCCCGCACCGATCGCC
CTTCCCAACAGTTGCGCAGCCTGAATGGCGAATGGCGCTTTGCCTGGTTTCCGGCACCAGAAGCGGTGCC
GGAAAGCTGGCTGGAGTGCGATCTTCCTGAGGCCGATACTGTCGTCGTCCCCTCAAACTGGCAGATGCAC
GGTTACGATGCGCCCATCTACACCAACGTAACCTATCCCATTACGGTCAATCCGCCGTTTGTTCCCACGG
AGAATCCGACGGGTTGTTACTCGCTCACATTTAATGTTGATGAAAGCTGGCTACAGGAAGGCCAGACGCG
AATTATTTTTGATGGCGTTGGAATT
Features (pLannotate 1.2.2; 17 found; start..end, strand, type, name):
      6..107     -  CDS            yciV (fragment): RNAAM_ECOLI - Also known as trpH From Escherichia coli (strain K12).
    183..211     +  promoter       tac promoter: strong E. coli promoter; hybrid between the trp and lac UV5 promoters
    219..235     +  protein_bind   lac operator: The lac repressor binds to the lac operator to inhibit transcription in E. coli. This inhibition can be relieved by adding lactose or isopropyl-β-D-thiogalactopyranoside (IPTG). lac repressor encoded by lacI
    258..911     +  CDS            GST26_SCHJA: Experimental evidence at protein level: Swiss-Prot protein existence level 1. GST isoenzymes appear to play a central role in the parasite detoxification system. Other functions are also suspected including a role in increasing the solubility of haematin in the parasite gut. From Schistosoma japonicum (Blood fluke).
    951..1322    +  CDS            ITK (fragment): ITK_HUMAN - Also known as EMT, LYK. Experimental evidence at protein level: Swiss-Prot protein existence level 1. Tyrosine kinase that plays an essential role in regulation of the adaptive immune response. Regulates the development, function and differentiation of conventional T-cells and nonconventional NKT-cells. When antigen presenting cells (APC) activate T-cell receptor (TCR), a series of phosphorylation lead to the recruitment of ITK to the cell membrane, in the vicinity of the stimulated TCR receptor, where it is phosphorylated by LCK. Phosphorylation leads to ITK autophosphorylation an
   1362..1401    +  CDS            rop (fragment): Rop protein, which maintains plasmids at low copy number; rop
   1503..1543    +  misc_feature   bom (fragment): basis of mobility region from pBR322
   1648..1752    +  promoter       AmpR promoter: bla
   1753..2613    +  CDS            AmpR: β-lactamase; bla; confers resistance to ampicillin, carbenicillin, and related antibiotics
   2784..3372    +  rep_origin     ori: high-copy-number ColE1/pMB1/pBR322/pUC origin of replication
   3558..3609    -  misc_feature   bom (fragment): basis of mobility region from pBR322
   3616..3693    +  promoter       lacIq promoter: lacI (mutant); In the lacIq allele, a single base change in the promoter boosts expression of the lacI gene about 10-fold.
   3694..4776    +  CDS            lacI: lac repressor; lacI; The lac repressor binds to the lac operator to inhibit transcription in E. coli. This inhibition can be relieved by adding lactose or isopropyl-β-D-thiogalactopyranoside (IPTG).
   4789..4810    +  protein_bind   CAP binding site: CAP binding activates transcription in the presence of cAMP. E. coli catabolite activator protein
   4825..4855    +  promoter       lac promoter: promoter for the E. coli lac operon
   4863..4879    +  protein_bind   lac operator: The lac repressor binds to the lac operator to inhibit transcription in E. coli. This inhibition can be relieved by adding lactose or isopropyl-β-D-thiogalactopyranoside (IPTG). lac repressor encoded by lacI
   4899..5072    +  CDS            lacZα: LacZα fragment of β-galactosidase; lacZ fragment
