[The description below was written by a language model from this plasmid's Addgene catalogue record and pLannotate feature annotations shown in this document.]
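Description:
pGEX Emt-SH2 is a bacterial expression plasmid built on the pGEX6P1 backbone for producing the SH2 domain of human ITK (also known as EMT, LYK or PSCTK2) as a glutathione S-transferase fusion in E. coli. The plasmid is about 5.3 kb. It replicates from a ColE1/pMB1-type origin and is selected with ampicillin through the β-lactamase gene. The catalogue lists it as low copy, although the feature annotation uses a generic label for this origin family that describes it as high copy. Only short fragments of rop and the pBR322 bom region are detected.

The insert is roughly 385 bp and encodes ITK residues 223–346. It was cloned between the BamHI and EcoRI sites, both retained, in frame downstream of the Schistosoma japonicum GST coding sequence. A PreScission protease recognition site from the backbone lies between GST and the insert, so the SH2 domain can be cleaved from the tag after glutathione-affinity purification. Transcription is driven by the tac promoter, a strong trp/lac hybrid, followed by a lac operator. The plasmid also carries lacI under the lacIq promoter, which supplies enough repressor to keep expression off until IPTG is added. Remnants of the lac promoter/operator and a lacZα fragment are backbone leftovers with no evident role in expression.

The depositor notes that the fusion protein is approximately 38.8 kDa. The associated publication concerns high-throughput phosphotyrosine profiling with SH2 domains. This suggests the purified GST-SH2 protein is meant as a binding probe for tyrosine-phosphorylated proteins, though the record does not detail specific assays.
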