Addgene plasmid #46424: pGEX Emt-SH2
Depositing lab: Bruce Mayer. Depositing organization: University of Connecticut Health Center. Publication: High-throughput phosphotyrosine profiling using SH2 domains. Machida K, Thompson CM, Dierck K, Jablonowski K, Karkkainen S, Liu B, Zhang H, Nash PD, Newman DK, Nollau P, Pawson T, Renkema GH, Saksela K, Schiller MR, Shin DG, Mayer BJ. Mol Cell. 2007 Jun 22;26(6):899-915. 10.1016/j.molcel.2007.05.031 PubMed 17588523.
Backbone
  Vector backbone: pGEX6P1
  Backbone manufacturer: GE Healthcare Biosciences
  Backbone size w/o insert (bp): 4900
  Vector type: Bacterial Expression
Growth in bacteria
  Bacterial resistance: Ampicillin, 100 μg/mL
  Growth temperature: 37°C
  Growth strain: DH5alpha
  Copy number: Low Copy
Gene/Insert
  Gene/Insert name: Emt (alt names: ITK; EMT; LYK; PSCTK2; MGC126257; MGC126258; ITK)
  Species: H. sapiens (human)
  Insert size (bp): 385
  Mutation: contains amino acids 223-346
  Entrez Gene: ITK (a.k.a. EMT, LPFS1, LYK, PSCTK2)
  Promoter: Tac
  Tag / fusion protein: GST (N terminal on backbone); PreScission (N terminal on backbone)
  Cloning method: Restriction Enzyme; 5′ cloning site BamHI (not destroyed); 3′ cloning site EcoRI (not destroyed)
  Sequencing primers: 5′ pGEX-5; 3′ pGEX-3
Terms and licenses: Academic/Nonprofit Terms; Industry Terms: Not Available to Industry
Depositor comments: The molecular weight of the GST fusion protein is approximately 38.8 kDa
How to cite: pGEX Emt-SH2 was a gift from Bruce Mayer (Addgene plasmid # 46424 ; http://n2t.net/addgene:46424 ; RRID:Addgene_46424)
