>Addgene plasmid #46424 | pGEX Emt-SH2 | depositor partial sequence | sequence record 65570 | Insert sequence
GGATCCAGCAGTTATGTGGTGGAAAAATCTCCAAATAATCTGGAAACCTATGAGTGGTACAATAAGAGTA
TCAGCCGAGACAAAGCTGAAAAACTTCTTTTGGACACAGGCAAAGAAGGAGCCTTCATGGTAAGGGATTC
CAGGACTGCAGGAACATACACCGTGTCTGTTTTCACCAAGGCTGTTGTAAGTGAGAACAATCCCTGTATA
AAGCATTATCACATCAAGGAAACAAATGACAATCCTAAGCGATACTATGTGGCTGAAAAGTATGTGTTCG
ATTCCATCCCTCTTCTCATCAACTATCACCAACATAATGGAGGAGGCCTGGTGACTCGACTCCGGTATCC
AGTTTGTTTTGGGAGGCAGAAAGCCCCAGGAATTC
