>Addgene plasmid #46424 | pGEX Emt-SH2 | addgene partial sequence | sequence record 66778 | pGEX5
GTTCTGTTCCAGGGGCCCCTGGGATCCAGCAGTTATGTGGTGGAAAAATCTCCAAATAATCTGGAAACCT
ATGAGTGGTACAATAAGAGTATCAGCCGAGACAAAGCTGAAAAACTTCTTTTGGACACAGGCAAAGAAGG
AGCCTTCATGGTAAGGGATTCCAGGACTGCAGGAACATACACCGTGTCTGTTTTCACCAAGGCTGTTGTA
AGTGAGAACAATCCCTGTATAAAGCATTATCACATCAAGGAAACAAATGACAATCCTAAGCGATACTATG
TGGCTGAAAAGTATGTGTTCGATTCCATCCCTCTTCTCATCAACTATCACCAACATAATGGAGGAGGCCT
GGTGACTCGACTCCGGTATCCAGTTTGTTTTGGGAGGCAGAAAGCCCCAGGAATTCTATGAGCGGCCGCA
TCGTGACTGACTGACGATCTGCCTCGCGCGTTTCGGTGATGACGGTGAAAACCTCTGACACATGCAGCTC
CCGGAGACGGTCACAGCTTGTCTGTAAGCGGATGCCGGGAGCAGACAAGCCCGTCAGGGCGCGTCAGCGG
GTGTTGGCGGGTGTCGGGGCGCAGCCATGACCCAGTCACGTAGCGATAGCGGAGTGTATAATTCTTGAAG
ACGAAAGGGCCTCGTGATACGCCTATTTTTATAGGTTAATGTCATGATAATAATGGTTTCTTAGACGTCA
GGTGGCACTTTTCGGGGAAATGTGCGCGGAACCCCTATTTGTTTATTTTTCTAAATACATTCAAATATGT
ATCCGCTCATGAGACAATAACCCTGATAAATGCTTC
